>Addgene plasmid #103414 | LSB-hsa-miR-30c-2-3p | depositor full sequence | sequence record 195877 | Full Sequence
AATTGAGGGGATAACGCAGGAAAGAACATGTGAGCAAAAGGCCAGCAAAAGGCCAGGAACCGTAAAAAGG
CCGCGTTGCTGGCGTTTTTCCATAGGCTCCGCCCCCCTGACGAGCATCACAAAAATCGACGCTCAAGTCA
GAGGTGGCGAAACCCGACAGGACTATAAAGATACCAGGCGTTTCCCCCTGGAAGCTCCCTCGTGCGCTCT
CCTGTTCCGACCCTGCCGCTTACCGGATACCTGTCCGCCTTTCTCCCTTCGGGAAGCGTGGCGCTTTCTC
ATAGCTCACGCTGTAGGTATCTCAGTTCGGTGTAGGTCGTTCGCTCCAAGCTGGGCTGTGTGCACGAACC
CCCCGTTCAGCCCGACCGCTGCGCCTTATCCGGTAACTATCGTCTTGAGTCCAACCCGGTAAGACACGAC
TTATCGCCACTGGCAGCAGCCACTGGTAACAGGATTAGCAGAGCGAGGTATGTAGGCGGTGCTACAGAGT
TCTTGAAGTGGTGGCCTAACTACGGCTACACTAGAAGAACAGTATTTGGTATCTGCGCTCTGCTGAAGCC
AGTTACCTTCGGAAAAAGAGTTGGTAGCTCTTGATCCGGCAAACAAACCACCGCTGGTAGCGGTGGTTTT
TTTGTTTGCAAGCAGCAGATTACGCGCAGAAAAAAAGGATCTCAAGAAGATCCTTTGATCTTTTCTACGG
GGTCTGACGCTCAGTGGAACGAAAACTCACGTTAAGGGATTTTGGTCATGAGATTATCAAAAAGGATCTT
CACCTAGATCCTTTTAAATTAAAAATGAAGTTTTAAATCAATCTAAAGTATATATGAGTAAACTTGGTCT
GACAGTTACCAATGCTTAATCAGTGAGGCACCTATCTCAGCGATCTGTCTATTTCGTTCATCCATAGTTG
CCTGACTCCCCGTCGTGTAGATAACTACGATACGGGAGGGCTTACCATCTGGCCCCAGTGCTGCAATGAT
ACCGCGAGAACCACGCTCACCGGCTCCAGATTTATCAGCAATAAACCAGCCAGCCGGAAGGGCCGAGCGC
AGAAGTGGTCCTGCAACTTTATCCGCCTCCATCCAGTCTATTAATTGTTGCCGGGAAGCTAGAGTAAGTA
GTTCGCCAGTTAATAGTTTGCGCAACGTTGTTGCCATTGCTACAGGCATCGTGGTGTCACGCTCGTCGTT
TGGTATGGCTTCATTCAGCTCCGGTTCCCAACGATCAAGGCGAGTTACATGATCCCCCATGTTGTGCAAA
AAAGCGGTTAGCTCCTTCGGTCCTCCGATCGTTGTCAGAAGTAAGTTGGCCGCAGTGTTATCACTCATGG
TTATGGCAGCACTGCATAATTCTCTTACTGTCATGCCATCCGTAAGATGCTTTTCTGTGACTGGTGAGTA
CTCAACCAAGTCATTCTGAGAATAGTGTATGCGGCGACCGAGTTGCTCTTGCCCGGCGTCAATACGGGAT
AATACCGCGCCACATAGCAGAACTTTAAAAGTGCTCATCATTGGAAAACGTTCTTCGGGGCGAAAACTCT
CAAGGATCTTACCGCTGTTGAGATCCAGTTCGATGTAACCCACTCGTGCACCCAACTGATCTTCAGCATC
TTTTACTTTCACCAGCGTTTCTGGGTGAGCAAAAACAGGAAGGCAAAATGCCGCAAAAAAGGGAATAAGG
GCGACACGGAAATGTTGAATACTCATACTCTTCCTTTTTCAATATTATTGAAGCATTTATCAGGGTTATT
GTCTCATGAGCGGATACATATTTGAATGTAGCTCCGAATTTCTCGAGGGCTTGTCGACGACGGCGGTCTC
CGTCGTCAGGATCATGAATTCGACCCGCCTGCCACCATGACCGAGTACAAGCCCACGGTGCGCCTCGCCA
CCCGCGACGACGTCCCCCGGGCCGTACGCACCCTCGCCGCCGCGTTCGCCGACTACCCCGCCACGCGCCA
CACCGTCGACCCGGACCGCCACATCGAGCGGGTCACCGAGCTGCAAGAACTCTTCCTCACGCGCGTCGGG
CTCGACATCGGCAAGGTGTGGGTCGCGGACGACGGCGCCGCGGTGGCGGTCTGGACCACGCCGGAGAGCG
TCGAAGCGGGGGCGGTGTTCGCCGAGATCGGCCCGCGCATGGCCGAGTTGAGCGGTTCCCGGCTGGCCGC
GCAGCAACAGATGGAAGGCCTCCTGGCGCCGCACCGGCCCAAGGAGCCCGCGTGGTTCCTGGCCACCGTC
GGCGTCTCGCCCGACCACCAGGGCAAGGGTCTGGGCAGCGCCGTCGTGCTCCCCGGAGTGGAGGCGGCCG
AGCGCGCCGGGGTGCCCGCCTTCCTGGAGACATCCGCGCCCCGCAACCTCCCCTTCTACGAGCGGCTCGG
CTTCACCGTCACCGCCGACGTCGAGGTGCCCGAAGGACCGCGCACCTGGTGCATGACCCGCAAGCCCGGT
GCCTGATACGCGTGAATTCACTCCTCAGGTGCAGGCTGCCTATCAGAAGGTGGTGGCTGGTGTGGCCAAT
GCCCTGGCTCACAAATACCACTGAGATCTTTTTCCCTCTGCCAAAAATTATGGGGACATCATGAAGCCCC
TTGAGCATCTGACTTCTGGCTAATAAAGGAAATTTATTTTCATTGCAATAGTGTGTTGGAATTTTTTGTG
TCTCTCACTCGGAAGGACATATGGGAGGGCAAATCATTTAAAACATCAGAATGAGTATTTGGTTTAGAGT
TTGGCAACATATGCCCATATGCTGGCTGCCATGAACAAAGGTTGGCTATAAAGAGGTCATCAGTATATGA
AACAGCCCCCTGCTGTCCATTCCTTATTCCATAGAAAAGCCTTGACTTGAGGTTAGATTTTTTTTATATT
TTGTTTTGTGTTATTTTTTTCTTTAACATCCCTAAAATTTTCCTTACATGTTTTACTAGCCAGATTTTTC
CTCCTCTCCTGACTACTCCCAGTCATAGCTGTCCCTCTTCTCTTATGGAGATCCCTCGACCTGCAGCCCA
AGCTTGAATTCTCTAGAATTACCCTGTTATCCCTATGCTTGGTTTACCGAGCTCTTATTGGTTTTCAAAC
TTCATTGACTGTGCCCAACGCGCCTGGGAGCTCACGGGGACAGCCCCCCCCCAAAGCCCCCAGGGATGTA
ATTACGTCCCTCCCCCGCTAGGGGGCAGCAGCGAGCCGCCCGGGGCTCCGCTCCGGTCCGGCGCTCCCCC
CGCATCCCCGAGCCGGCAGCGTGCGGGGACAGCCCGGGCACGGGGAAGGTGGCACGGGATCGCTTTCCTC
TGAACGCTTCTCGCTGCTCTTTGAGCCTGCAGACACCTGGGGGGATACGGGGAAAAAGCTAGGCTGAAAG
ACCGGTTCTTAGAATGACACGCGCCTGGGAGCTCACGGGGACAGCCCCCCCCCAAAGCCCCCAGGGATGT
AATTACGTCCCTCCCCCGCTAGGGGGCAGCAGCGAGCCGCCCGGGGCTCCGCTCCGGTCCGGCGCTCCCC
CCGCATCCCCGAGCCGGCAGCGTGCGGGGACAGCCCGGGCACGGGGAAGGTGGCACGGGATCGCTTTCCT
CTGAACGCTTCTCGCTGCTCTTTGAGCCTGCAGACACCTGGGGGGATACGGGGAAAAAGCTAACTTCTGA
GACGACAACTTTGTATAGAAAAGTTGGCTCCGAATTCGCCCTTGACAGCAGAGATCCAGTTTGGTTAATT
AATTGGCTCCGGTGCCCGTCAGTGGGCAGAGCGCACATCGCCCACAGTCCCCGAGAAGTTGTGGGGAGGG
GTCGGCAATTGAACCGGTGCCTAGAGAAGGTGGCGCGGGGTAAACTGGGAAAGTGATGTCGTGTACTGGC
TCCGCCTTTTTCCCGAGGGTGGGGGAGAACCGTATATAAGTGCAGTAGTCGCCGTGAACGTTCTTTTTCG
CAACGGGTTTGCCGCCAGAACACAGGTAAGTGCCGTGTGTGGTTCCCGCGGGCCTGGCCTCTTTACGGGT
TATGGCCCTTGCGTGCCTTGAATTACTTCCACCTGGCTGCAGTACGTGATTCTTGATCCCGAGCTTCGGG
TTGGAAGTGGGTGGGAGAGTTCGAGGCCTTGCGCTTAAGGAGCCCCTTCGCCTCGTGCTTGAGTTGAGGC
CTGGCCTGGGCGCTGGGGCCGCCGCGTGCGAATCTGGTGGCACCTTCGCGCCTGTCTCGCTGCTTTCGAT
AAGTCTCTAGCCATTTAAAATTTTTGATGACCTGCTGCGACGCTTTTTTTCTGGCAAGATAGTCTTGTAA
ATGCGGGCCAAGATCTGCACACTGGTATTTCGGTTTTTGGGGCCGCGGGCGGCGACGGGGCCCGTGCGTC
CCAGCGCACATGTTCGGCGAGGCGGGGCCTGCGAGCGCGGCCACCGAGAATCGGACGGGGGTAGTCTCAA
GCTGGCCGGCCTGCTCTGGTGCCTGGCCTCGCGCCGCCGTGTATCGCCCCGCCCTGGGCGGCAAGGCTGG
CCCGGTCGGCACCAGTTGCGTGAGCGGAAAGATGGCCGCTTCCCGGCCCTGCTGCAGGGAGCTCAAAATG
GAGGACGCGGCGCTCGGGAGAGCGGGCGGGTGAGTCACCCACACAAAGGAAAAGGGCCTTTCCGTCCTCA
GCCGTCGCTTCATGTGACTCCACGGAGTACCGGGCGCCGTCCAGGCACCTCGATTAGTTCTCGAGCTTTT
GGAGTACGTCGTCTTTAGGTTGGGGGGAGGGGTTTTATGCGATGGAGTTTCCCCACACTGAGTGGGTGGA
GACTGAAGTTAGGCCAGCTTGGCACTTGATGTAATTCTCCTTGGAATTTGCCCTTTTTGAGTTTGGATCT
TGGTTCATTCTCAAGCCTCAGACAGTGGTTCAAAGTTTTTTTCTTCCATTTCAGGTGTCGTGAGAAGGGC
GAATTCGACCCAAGTTTGTACAAAAAAGCAGGCTGGATCCAGGTGCCACCATGGTGAGCGAGCTGATTAA
GGAGAACATGCACATGAAGCTGTACATGGAGGGCACCGTGAACAACCACCACTTCAAGTGCACATCCGAG
GGCGAAGGCAAGCCCTACGAGGGCACCCAGACCATGAGAATCAAGGCGGTCGAGGGCGGCCCTCTCCCCT
TCGCCTTCGACATCCTGGCTACCAGCTTCATGTACGGCAGCAAAACCTTCATCAACCACACCCAGGGCAT
CCCCGACTTCTTTAAGCAGTCCTTCCCCGAGGGCTTCACATGGGAGAGAGTCACCACATACGAAGATGGG
GGCGTGCTGACCGCTACCCAGGACACCAGCCTCCAGGACGGCTGCCTCATCTACAACGTCAAGATCAGAG
GGGTGAACTTCCCATCCAACGGCCCTGTGATGCAGAAGAAAACACTCGGCTGGGAGGCCTCCACCGAGAC
ACTGTACCCCGCTGACGGCGGCCTGGAAGGCAGAGCCGACATGGCCCTGAAGCTCGTGGGCGGGGGCCAC
CTGATCTGCAACCTTAAGACCACATACAGATCCAAGAAACCCGCTAAGAACCTCAAGATGCCCGGCGTCT
ACTATGTGGACAGGAGACTGGAAAGAATCAAGGAGGCCGACAAAGAGACATACGTCGAGCAGCACGAGGT
GGCTGTGGCCAGATACTGCGACCTCCCTAGCAAACTGGGGCACAAACTTAATTGAGAATTCTACCACCCA
GCTTTCTTGTACAAAGTGGTACGTCTCAAGACCAGAGGTCTCTGCTTATCCTCGCAGAGTAAACAGCCTT
CTCCCAGAGAGTAAACAGCCTTCTCCCAGAGAGTAAACAGCCTTCTCCCAGAGAGTAAACAGCCTTCTCC
CAGCAACCAGAAGAGACCTGTGCTTCACTCCTCAGGTGCAGGCTGCCTATCAGAAGGTGGTGGCTGGTGT
GGCCAATGCCCTGGCTCACAAATACCACTGAGATCTTTTTCCCTCTGCCAAAAATTATGGGGACATCATG
AAGCCCCTTGAGCATCTGACTTCTGGCTAATAAAGGAAATTTATTTTCATTGCAATAGTGTGTTGGAATT
TTTTGTGTCTCTCACTCGGAAGGACATATGGGAGGGCAAATCATTTAAAACATCAGAATGAGTATTTGGT
TTAGAGTTTGGCAACATATGCCCATATGCTGGCTGCCATGAACAAAGGTTGGCTATAAAGAGGTCATCAG
TATATGAAACAGCCCCCTGCTGTCCATTCCTTATTCCATAGAAAAGCCTTGACTTGAGGTTAGATTTTTT
TTATATTTTGTTTTGTGTTATTTTTTTCTTTAACATCCCTAAAATTTTCCTTACATGTTTTACTAGCCAG
ATTTTTCCTCCTCTCCTGACTACTCCCAGTCATAGCTGTCCCTCTTCTCTTATGGAGATCCCGAGCGGTG
CGTTTTTATGCTTGTAGTATTGTATAATGTTTTTAAGATCCAAGCTTCTGACCTCTTCTCTTCCTCCCAC
AGGGCCTCGAGACAATTGCATCGATGGTACCAGTGAAAGTCTGCAATGAATTCGAGTTGGCGCGCCTGTC
ATTCTAAATCTCTCTTTCAGCCTAAAGCTTTTTCCCCGTATCCCCCCAGGTGTCTGCAGGCTCAAAGAGC
AGCGAGAAGCGTTCAGAGGAAAGCGATCCCGTGCCACCTTCCCCGTGCCCGGGCTGTCCCCGCACGCTGC
CGGCTCGGGGATGCGGGGGGAGCGCCGGACCGGAGCGGAGCCCCGGGCGGCTCGCTGCTGCCCCCTAGCG
GGGGAGGGACGTAATTACATCCCTGGGGGCTTTGGGAGGGGGCTGTCCCCGTGAGCTCCCAGGCGCGCCT
GTCATTCTAAATCTCTCTTTCAGCCTAAAGCTTTTTCCCCGTATCCCCCCAGGTGTCTGCAGGCTCAAAG
AGCAGCGAGAAGCGTTCAGAGGAAAGCGATCCCGTGCCACCTTCCCCGTGCCCGGGCTGTCCCCGCACGC
TGCCGGCTCGGGGATGCGGGGGGAGCGCCGGACCGGAGCGGAGCCCCGGGCGGCTCGCTGCTGCCCCCTA
GCGGGGGAGGGACGTAATTACATCCCTGGGGGCTTTGGGGGGGGGCTGTCCCCGTGAGCTCCCAGGCGCG
CCAACTCGGTACCGTATCGATGTCGACGTTAACGCTAGTGATATCAACTTTGTATAGAAAAGTTGGCTCC
GAATTCGCCCTTGACAGCAGAGATCCAGTTTGGTTAATTAATTGGCTCCGGTGCCCGTCAGTGGGCAGAG
CGCACATCGCCCACAGTCCCCGAGAAGTTGTGGGGAGGGGTCGGCAATTGAACCGGTGCCTAGAGAAGGT
GGCGCGGGGTAAACTGGGAAAGTGATGTCGTGTACTGGCTCCGCCTTTTTCCCGAGGGTGGGGGAGAACC
GTATATAAGTGCAGTAGTCGCCGTGAACGTTCTTTTTCGCAACGGGTTTGCCGCCAGAACACAGGTAAGT
GCCGTGTGTGGTTCCCGCGGGCCTGGCCTCTTTACGGGTTATGGCCCTTGCGTGCCTTGAATTACTTCCA
CCTGGCTGCAGTACGTGATTCTTGATCCCGAGCTTCGGGTTGGAAGTGGGTGGGAGAGTTCGAGGCCTTG
CGCTTAAGGAGCCCCTTCGCCTCGTGCTTGAGTTGAGGCCTGGCCTGGGCGCTGGGGCCGCCGCGTGCGA
ATCTGGTGGCACCTTCGCGCCTGTCTCGCTGCTTTCGATAAGTCTCTAGCCATTTAAAATTTTTGATGAC
CTGCTGCGACGCTTTTTTTCTGGCAAGATAGTCTTGTAAATGCGGGCCAAGATCTGCACACTGGTATTTC
GGTTTTTGGGGCCGCGGGCGGCGACGGGGCCCGTGCGTCCCAGCGCACATGTTCGGCGAGGCGGGGCCTG
CGAGCGCGGCCACCGAGAATCGGACGGGGGTAGTCTCAAGCTGGCCGGCCTGCTCTGGTGCCTGGCCTCG
CGCCGCCGTGTATCGCCCCGCCCTGGGCGGCAAGGCTGGCCCGGTCGGCACCAGTTGCGTGAGCGGAAAG
ATGGCCGCTTCCCGGCCCTGCTGCAGGGAGCTCAAAATGGAGGACGCGGCGCTCGGGAGAGCGGGCGGGT
GAGTCACCCACACAAAGGAAAAGGGCCTTTCCGTCCTCAGCCGTCGCTTCATGTGACTCCACGGAGTACC
GGGCGCCGTCCAGGCACCTCGATTAGTTCTCGAGCTTTTGGAGTACGTCGTCTTTAGGTTGGGGGGAGGG
GTTTTATGCGATGGAGTTTCCCCACACTGAGTGGGTGGAGACTGAAGTTAGGCCAGCTTGGCACTTGATG
TAATTCTCCTTGGAATTTGCCCTTTTTGAGTTTGGATCTTGGTTCATTCTCAAGCCTCAGACAGTGGTTC
AAAGTTTTTTTCTTCCATTTCAGGTGTCGTGAGAAGGGCGAATTCGACCCAAGTTTGTACAAAAAAGCAG
GCTCGCCACCATGGTGAGCAAGGGCGAGGAGCTGTTCACCGGGGTGGTGCCCATCCTGGTCGAGCTGGAC
GGCGACGTAAACGGCCACAAGTTCAGCGTGAGGGGCGAGGGCGAGGGCGATGCCACCAACGGCAAGCTGA
CCCTGAAGTTCATCTGCACCACCGGCAAGCTGCCCGTGCCCTGGCCCACCCTCGTGACCACCCTGAGCCA
CGGCGTGCAGTGCTTCGCCCGCTACCCCGACCACATGAAGCAGCACGACTTCTTCAAGTCCGCCATGCCC
GAAGGCTACGTCCAGGAGCGCACCATCTTCTTCAAGGACGACGGCACCTACAAGACCCGCGCCGAGGTGA
AGTTCGAGGGCGACACCCTAGTGAACCGCATCGAGCTGAAGGGCGTCGACTTCAAGGAGGACGGCAACAT
CCTGGGGCACAAGCTGGAGTACAACTTCAACAGCCACAACATCTATATCATGGCCGTCAAGCAGAAGAAC
GGCATCAAGGTGAACTTCAAGATCCGCCACAACGTGGAGGACGGCAGCGTGCAGCTCGCCGACCACTACC
AGCAGAACACCCCCATCGGCGACGGCCCCGTGCTGCTGCCCGACAGCCACTACCTGAGCACCCAGTCCGT
GCTGAGCAAAGACCCCAACGAGAAGCGCGATCACATGGTCCTGCTGGAGTTCCGCACCGCCGCCGGGATC
ACTCTCGGCATGGACGAGCTGTACAAGTAATACCACCCAGCTTTCTTGTACAAAGTGGTACGCGTGAATT
CACTCCTCAGGTGCAGGCTGCCTATCAGAAGGTGGTGGCTGGTGTGGCCAATGCCCTGGCTCACAAATAC
CACTGAGATCTTTTTCCCTCTGCCAAAAATTATGGGGACATCATGAAGCCCCTTGAGCATCTGACTTCTG
GCTAATAAAGGAAATTTATTTTCATTGCAATAGTGTGTTGGAATTTTTTGTGTCTCTCACTCGGAAGGAC
ATATGGGAGGGCAAATCATTTAAAACATCAGAATGAGTATTTGGTTTAGAGTTTGGCAACATATGCCCAT
ATGCTGGCTGCCATGAACAAAGGTTGGCTATAAAGAGGTCATCAGTATATGAAACAGCCCCCTGCTGTCC
ATTCCTTATTCCATAGAAAAGCCTTGACTTGAGGTTAGATTTTTTTTATATTTTGTTTTGTGTTATTTTT
TTCTTTAACATCCCTAAAATTTTCCTTACATGTTTTACTAGCCAGATTTTTCCTCCTCTCCTGACTACTC
CCAGTCATAGCTGTCCCTCTTCTCTTATGGAGATCCCTCGACCTGCAGCCCAAGCTTGGCGTAATCATGG
TCATAGCTGTTTCCTGTGTGAAATTGTTATCCGCTCACAATTCCACACAACATACGAGCCGGAAGCATAA
AGTGTAAAGCCTGGGGTGCCTAATGAGTGAGCTAACTCACATTAATTGCGTTGCGCTCACTGCCCGCTTT
CCAGTCGGGAAACCTGTCGTGCCAGCGGATCGACAGTACTAAGCTTGGTCTAATACCCAATCTCTCGTCT
TATCCAGATGTTTTATACGCCTCTGGCCCGTGTCTCAAAATCTCTGATGTTACATTGCACAAGATAAAAT
AATATCATCATGAACAATAAAACTGTCTGCTTACATAAACAGTAATACAAGGGGTGTTATGAGCCATATT
CAACGGGAAACGTCGAGGCCGCGATTAAATTCCAACATGGATGCTGATTTATATGGGTATAAATGGGCTC
GCGATAATGTCGGGCAATCAGGTGCGACAATCTATCGCTTGTATGGGAAGCCCGATGCGCCAGAGTTGTT
TCTGAAACATGGCAAAGGTAGCGTTGCCAATGATGTTACAGATGAGATGGTCAGACTAAACTGGCTGACG
GAATTTATGCCTCTTCCGACCATCAAGCATTTTATCCGTACTCCTGATGATGCATGGTTACTCACCACTG
CGATCCCCGGAAAAACAGCATTCCAGGTATTAGAAGAATATCCTGATTCAGGTGAAAATATTGTTGATGC
GCTGGCAGTGTTCCTGCGCCGGTTGCATTCGATTCCTGTTTGTAATTGTCCTTTTAACAGCGATCGCGTA
TTTCGTCTCGCTCAGGCGCAATCACGAATGAATAACGGTTTGGTTGATGCGAGTGATTTTGATGACGAGC
GTAATGGCTGGCCTGTTGAACAAGTCTGGAAAGAAATGCATAAACTTTTGCCATTCTCACCGGATTCAGT
CGTCACTCATGGTGATTTCTCACTTGATAACCTTATTTTTGACGAGGGGAAATTAATAGGTTGTATTGAT
GTTGGACGAGTCGGAATCGCAGACCGATACCAGGATCTTGCCATCCTATGGAACTGCCTCGGTGAGTTTT
CTCCTTCATTACAGAAACGGCTTTTTCAAAAATATGGTATTGATAATCCTGATATGAATAAATTGCAGTT
TCATTTGATGCTCGATGAGTTTTTCTAATCAGAATTGGTTAATTGGTTGTAACACTGGCAGAGCATTACG
CTGACTTGACGGGACGGCGCAAGCTCATGACCAAAATCCCTTAACGTGAGTTACGCGTCGTTCCACTGAG
CGTCAGAGGTATCACTAGTATTACAGAGGTAAGTTATAACAGTCGCCTAACCC
Features (pLannotate 1.2.2; 28 found; start..end, strand, type, name):
     87..675     -  rep_origin     ori: high-copy-number ColE1/pMB1/pBR322/pUC origin of replication
    846..1706    -  CDS            AmpR: β-lactamase; bla; confers resistance to ampicillin, carbenicillin, and related antibiotics
   1707..1778    -  promoter       AmpR promoter: bla
   1857..2456    +  CDS            PuroR: puromycin N-acetyltransferase; pac from Streptomyces alboniger; confers resistance to puromycin
   2461..2541    +  CDS            HBB (fragment): HBB_PONPY - Experimental evidence at transcript level: Swiss-Prot protein existence level 2. Involved in oxygen transport from the lung to the various peripheral tissues. From Pongo pygmaeus (Bornean orangutan).
   2612..2667    +  polyA_signal   β-globin poly(A) signal: rabbit β-globin polyadenylation signal (Gil and Proudfoot, 1987)
   3646..3666    +  protein_bind   attB4: mutant version of attB; core recombination site for the Gateway® BP reaction BP Clonase™
   3734..3945    +  promoter       EF-1α core promoter: core promoter for human elongation factor EF-1α
   3946..4884    +  intron         EF-1α intron A: intron upstream of the start codon of human EF-1α
   4911..4931    +  protein_bind   attB1: mutant version of attB; core recombination site for the Gateway® BP reaction BP Clonase™
   4951..5646    +  CDS            mKate2: mKate2 is a basic (constitutively fluorescent) red fluorescent protein published in 2009, derived from Entacmaea quadricolor. It is reported to be a rapidly-maturing monomer with moderate acid sensitivity.
   5666..5690    -  protein_bind   attB2: mutant version of attB; recombination site for the Gateway® BP reaction BP Clonase™
   5834..5908    +  CDS            HBB (fragment): HBB_PONPY - Experimental evidence at transcript level: Swiss-Prot protein existence level 2. Involved in oxygen transport from the lung to the various peripheral tissues. From Pongo pygmaeus (Bornean orangutan).
   5979..6034    +  polyA_signal   β-globin poly(A) signal: rabbit β-globin polyadenylation signal (Gil and Proudfoot, 1987)
   6418..6443    +  misc_feature   SA: splice acceptor site
   7115..7135    +  protein_bind   attB4: mutant version of attB; core recombination site for the Gateway® BP reaction BP Clonase™
   7203..7414    +  promoter       EF-1α core promoter: core promoter for human elongation factor EF-1α
   7415..8353    +  intron         EF-1α intron A: intron upstream of the start codon of human EF-1α
   8380..8400    +  protein_bind   attB1: mutant version of attB; core recombination site for the Gateway® BP reaction BP Clonase™
   8411..9127    +  CDS            EBFP2: EBFP2 is a basic (constitutively fluorescent) blue fluorescent protein published in 2007, derived from Aequorea victoria. It is reported to be a rapidly-maturing monomer with moderate acid sensitivity.
   9135..9159    -  protein_bind   attB2: mutant version of attB; recombination site for the Gateway® BP reaction BP Clonase™
   9163..9243    +  CDS            HBB (fragment): HBB_PONPY - Experimental evidence at transcript level: Swiss-Prot protein existence level 2. Involved in oxygen transport from the lung to the various peripheral tissues. From Pongo pygmaeus (Bornean orangutan).
   9314..9369    +  polyA_signal   β-globin poly(A) signal: rabbit β-globin polyadenylation signal (Gil and Proudfoot, 1987)
   9752..9774    -  protein_bind   lac operator (fragment): The lac repressor binds to the lac operator to inhibit transcription in E. coli. This inhibition can be relieved by adding lactose or isopropyl-β-D-thiogalactopyranoside (IPTG). lac repressor encoded by lacI
   9778..9808    -  promoter       lac promoter: promoter for the E. coli lac operon
   9823..9844    -  protein_bind   CAP binding site: CAP binding activates transcription in the presence of cAMP. E. coli catabolite activator protein
   9857..9896    -  CDS            lacI (fragment): lac repressor; lacI; The lac repressor binds to the lac operator to inhibit transcription in E. coli. This inhibition can be relieved by adding lactose or isopropyl-β-D-thiogalactopyranoside (IPTG).
  10069..10878   +  CDS            KanR: aminoglycoside phosphotransferase; aph(3')-Ia; confers resistance to kanamycin in bacteria or G418 (Geneticin®) in eukaryotes
