[The description below was written by a language model from this plasmid's Addgene catalogue record and pLannotate feature annotations shown in this document.]
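Description:
LSB-hsa-miR-30c-2-3p is an 11 kb mammalian expression plasmid built on the Low Sensor Backbone (LSB) and designed as a two-colour fluorescent reporter of microRNA activity. It replicates in E. coli from a high-copy ColE1/pUC-type origin and carries both a β-lactamase gene and an aph(3')-Ia kanamycin resistance gene, so it is selected with ampicillin and kanamycin together. A puromycin N-acetyltransferase coding sequence followed by a rabbit β-globin polyadenylation signal is also present for selection in mammalian cells. No dedicated mammalian promoter is annotated immediately upstream of it in the feature table.

The payload consists of two parallel transcription units, each driven by the human EF-1α core promoter with its intron A and each terminated by a β-globin 3' region and poly(A) signal. One unit encodes the red fluorescent protein mKate2 and the other the blue protein EBFP2. Flanking attB4, attB1 and attB2 sites are remnants of Gateway-style modular assembly, although the catalogue lists Gibson cloning for the insert. According to the record, a target site for human miR-30c-2-3p sits in the 3' UTR of the mKate2 transcript. It is not separately annotated, but would fall between the mKate2 coding sequence and its poly(A) signal. When the miRNA is active in a transfected cell, mKate2 output is repressed, while EBFP2 is unaffected and serves as an internal reference for plasmid dosage. The red-to-blue ratio therefore reports miRNA activity.

The depositor notes that the repeated poly(A) elements make the plasmid inherently unstable. The physical plasmid also differs slightly from the deposited sequence, with short insertions flanking the puromycin gene that do not impair selection.
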