Addgene plasmid #103414: LSB-hsa-miR-30c-2-3p
Purpose: Used to sense miRNA activity using fluorescence based tools. hsa-miR-30c-2-3p target in 3' UTR of of mKate. miRNA activity can be measured by the repression of mKate2 relative to EBFP2 fluorescent proteins . Plasmid is inherently unstable; please see Depositor Comments
Depositing lab: Ron Weiss. Depositing organization: Massachusetts Institute of Technology. Publication: A mixed antagonistic/synergistic miRNA repression model enables accurate predictions of multi-input miRNA sensor activity. Gam JJ, Babb J, Weiss R. Nat Commun. 2018 Jun 22;9(1):2430. doi: 10.1038/s41467-018-04575-0. PubMed 29934631.
Backbone
  Vector backbone: Low Sensor Backbone (LSB)
  Vector type: Mammalian Expression, Synthetic Biology
Growth in bacteria
  Bacterial resistance: Ampicillin and Kanamycin, 100 & 50 μg/mL
  Growth temperature: 30°C
  Growth strain: NEB Stable
  Copy number: High Copy
Gene/Insert
  Gene/Insert name: hsa-miR-30c-2-3p target
  Species: H. sapiens (human)
  Entrez Gene: MIR30C2 (a.k.a. MIRN30C2, mir-30c-2)
  Promoter: EF-1a
  Cloning method: Gibson Cloning
Terms and licenses: Academic/Nonprofit Terms; Industry Terms: Not Available to Industry
Depositor comments: Please note that this plasmid is inherently unstable due to a repeating poly A element. We recommend performing a diagnostic digest on multiple colonies upon receipt. The depositors would like to note the presence of several discrepancies between the depositor sequence and physical plasmid sequence. In particular, the sequences upstream and downstream of the puromycin coding region have 10 bp insertions which do not affect the ability to perform puromycin selection. The sequences for those regions within the physical plasmids are as follows: Upstream of Puro: GAATTCGACCGCCTGTCTCAAGGTGCCACC; Downstream of Puro: GCTTTGAGACTACGCGTGAATTCACTCCTC.
How to cite: LSB-hsa-miR-30c-2-3p was a gift from Ron Weiss (Addgene plasmid # 103414 ; http://n2t.net/addgene:103414 ; RRID:Addgene_103414)
