>Addgene plasmid #103414 | LSB-hsa-miR-30c-2-3p | depositor partial sequence | sequence record 195878 | hsa-miR-30c-2-3p target
AGAGTAAACAGCCTTCTCCCAG
