>Addgene plasmid #103414 | LSB-hsa-miR-30c-2-3p | addgene partial sequence | sequence record 229646 | mKate2-F 5'-ACCCGCTAAGAACCTCAAGA-3'
CGACAAAGAGACATACGTCGAGCAGCACGAGGTGGCTGTGGCCAGATACTGCGACCTCCCTAGCAAACTG
GGGCACAAACTTAATTGAGAATTCTACCACCCAGCTTTCTTGTACAAAGTGGTACGTCTCAAGACCAGAG
GTCTCTGCTTATCCTCGCAGAGTAAACAGCCTTCTCCCAGAGAGTAAACAGCCTTCTCCCAGAGAGTAAA
CAGCCTTCTCCCAGAGAGTAAACAGCCTTCTCCCAGCAACCAGAAGAGACCTGTGCTTCACTCCTCAGGT
GCAGGCTGCCTATCAGAAGGTGGTGGCTGGTGTGGCCAATGCCCTGGCTCACAAATACCACTGAGATCTT
TTTCCCTCTGCCAAAAATTATGGGGACATCATGAAGCCCCTTGAGCATCTGACTTCTGGCTAATAAAGGA
AATTTATTTTCATTGCAATAGTGTGTTGGAATTTTTTGTGTCTCTCACTCGGAAGGACATATGGGAGGGC
AAATCATTTAAAACATCAGAATGAGTATTTGGTTTAGAGTTTGGCAACATATGCCCATATGCTGGCTGCC
ATGAACAAAGGTTGGCTATAAAGAGGTCATCAGTATATGAAACAGCCCCCTGCTGTCCATTCCTTATTCC
ATAGAAAAGCCTTGACTTGAGGTTAGATTTTTTTTATATTTTGTTTTGTGTTATTTTTTTCTTTAACATC
CCTAAAATTTTCCTTACATGTTTTACTAGCCAGATTTTTCCTCCTCTCCTGACTACTCCCAGTCATAGCT
GTCCCTCTTCTCTTATGGAGATCCCGAGCGGTGCGTTTTTATGCTTGTAGTATTGTATAATGTTTTTAAG
ATCCAAGCTTCTGACCTCTTCTCTTCCTCCCACAGGGCCTCGAGAC
